Addgene plasmid #62751: mEmerald-ALK5-N-13
Purpose: Localization: Membrane Receptor, N1 Cloning Vector, Excitation:487, Emission:509
Depositing lab: Michael Davidson. Depositing organization: Florida State University, Tallahassee.
Backbone
  Vector backbone: N1 Cloning Vector
  Vector type: Mammalian Expression
  Selectable markers: Neomycin (select with G418)
Growth in bacteria
  Bacterial resistance: Kanamycin, 50 μg/mL
  Growth temperature: 37°C
  Growth strain: DH5alpha
  Copy number: High Copy
Gene/Insert
  Gene/Insert name: ALK5 (alt name: transforming growth factor, beta receptor 1)
  Species: H. sapiens (human)
  Mutation: none
  Entrez Gene: TGFBR1 (a.k.a. AAT5, ACVRLK4, ALK-5, ALK5, ESS1, LDS1, LDS1A, LDS2A, MSSE, SKR4, TBR-i, TBRI, TGFR-1, tbetaR-I)
  Promoter: CMV
  Tag / fusion protein: mEmerald (C terminal on backbone)
  Cloning method: Unknown
  Sequencing primers: 5′ CMV-F; 3′ SV40pA-R
Terms and licenses: Academic/Nonprofit Terms; Industry Terms
How to cite: mEmerald-ALK5-N-13 was a gift from Michael Davidson (Addgene plasmid # 62751 ; http://n2t.net/addgene:62751 ; RRID:Addgene_62751)
