[The description below was written by a language model from this plasmid's Addgene catalogue record.]
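Description:
mEmerald-ALK5-N-13 is a mammalian expression plasmid built on an N1-type fluorescent protein cloning vector, designed to express human ALK5 (TGFBR1, the transforming growth factor beta type I receptor) as a fusion to the green fluorescent protein mEmerald. The receptor coding sequence is recorded as unmutated and is driven by the CMV promoter, a strong constitutive promoter in most mammalian cell lines. In keeping with the N1 layout, the insert sits upstream of the fluorescent protein, so mEmerald is attached to the C terminus of ALK5. This leaves the receptor's N-terminal region, which would carry the signal for membrane insertion, unobstructed. The "13" in the name probably refers to the length of the linker between the two partners, but the record does not say so. The listed 3′ sequencing primer indicates an SV40 polyadenylation signal downstream of the fusion.

The plasmid is propagated in E. coli as a high-copy construct under kanamycin selection. In mammalian cells, the neomycin resistance marker allows G418 selection of stable transfectants. No feature table accompanies the record, so the origin of replication and other backbone elements are not itemised, and the cloning method is listed as unknown.

The stated purpose is as a localization marker for a membrane receptor. mEmerald has an excitation peak of 487 nm and an emission peak of 509 nm, so the fusion can be imaged with standard GFP filter sets. Typical uses would include live- or fixed-cell fluorescence microscopy of the distribution and trafficking of the TGF-beta type I receptor.
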