>Addgene plasmid #62751 | mEmerald-ALK5-N-13 | depositor partial sequence | sequence record 103318 | CMV-F
GCATGCTAGTGACGTCAGATCCGCTAGCGCTACCGGACTCAGATCTGCCACCATGGAGGCGGCGGTCGCT
GCTCCGCGTCCCCGGCTGCTCCTCCTCGTGCTGGCGGCGGCGGCGGCGGCGGCGGCGGCGCTGCTCCCGG
GGGCGACGGCGTTACAGTGTTTCTGCCACCTCTGTACAAAAGACAATTTTACTTGTGTGACAGATGGGCT
CTGCTTTGTCTCTGTCACAGAGACCACAGACAAAGTTATACACAACAGCATGTGTATAGCTGAAATTGAC
TTAATTCCTCGAGATAGGCCGTTTGTATGTGCACCCTCTTCAAAAACTGGGTCTGTGACTACAACATATT
GCTGCAATCAGGACCATTGCAATAAAATAGAACTTCCAACTACTGTAAAGTCATCACCTGGCCTTGGTCC
TGTGGAACTGGCAGCTGTCATTGCTGGACCAGTGTGCTTCGTCTGCATCTCACTCATGTTGATGGTCTAT
ATCTGCCACAACCGCACTGTCATTCACCATCGAGTGCCAAATGAAGAGGACCCTTCATTAGATCGCCCTT
TTATTTCAGAGGGTACTACGTTGAAAGACTTAATTTATGATATGACAACGTCAGGTTCTGGCTCAGGTTT
ACCATTGCTTGTTCAGAGAACAATTGCGAGAACTATTGTGTTACAAGAAAGCATTGGCAAAGGTCGATTT
GGAGAAGTTTGGAGAGGAAAGTGGCGGGGAGAAGAAGTTGCTGTTAAGATATTCTCCTCTAGAGAAGAAC
GTTCGTGGTTCCGTGAGGCAGAGATTTATCAAACTGTAATGTTACGTCATGAAAACATCCTGGGATTTAT
AGCAGCAGACAATAAAGACAATGGTACTTGGACTCAGCTCTG
