>Addgene plasmid #62751 | mEmerald-ALK5-N-13 | depositor partial sequence | sequence record 103319 | SV40-R
TACAGCATTGCGGATTAAGAAAACATTATCGCAACTCAGTCAACAGGAAGGCATCAAAATGGGTTCCGGG
GGTGCGGGCGGCGGAGGACCGGTCGCCACCATGGTGAGCAAGGGCGAGGAGCTGTTCACCGGGGTGGTGC
CCATCCTGGTCGAGCTGGACGGCGACGTAAACGGCCACAAGTTCAGCGTGTCCGGCGAGGGCGAGGGCGA
TGCCACCTACGGCAAGCTGACCCTGAAGTTCATCTGCACCACCGGCAAGCTGCCCGTGCCCTGGCCCACC
CTCGTGACCACCTTGACCTACGGCGTGCAGTGCTTCGCCCGCTACCCCGACCACATGAAGCAGCACGACT
TCTTCAAGTCCGCCATGCCCGAAGGCTACGTCCAGGAGCGCACCATCTTCTTCAAGGACGACGGCAACTA
CAAGACCCGCGCCGAGGTGAAGTTCGAGGGCGACACCCTGGTGAACCGCATCGAGCTGAAGGGCATCGAC
TTCAAGGAGGACGGCAACATCCTGGGGCACAAGCTGGAGTACAACTACAACAGCCACAAGGTCTATATCA
CCGCCGACAAGCAGAAGAACGGCATCAAGGTGAACTTCAAGACCCGCCACAACATCGAGGACGGCAGCGT
GCAGCTCGCCGACCACTACCAGCAGAACACCCCCATCGGCGACGGCCCCGTGCTGCTGCCCGACAACCAC
TACCTGAGCACCCAGTCCAAGCTGAGCAAAGACCCCAACGAGAAGCGCGATCACATGGTCCTGCTGGAGT
TCGTGACCGCCGCCGGGATCACTCTCGGCATGGACGAGCTGTACAAGTAAGCGGCCGCGACTCTAGATCA
TAATCAGCCATACCACATTGTAGAAGTAGCCC
