>Addgene plasmid #62751 | mEmerald-ALK5-N-13 | addgene partial sequence | sequence record 147029 | EGFP-N 5'-CGTCGCCGTCCAGCTCGACCAG-3'
GCTCCTCGCCCTTGCTCACCATGGTGGCGACCGGTCCTCCGCCGCCCGCACCCCCGGAACCCATTTTGAT
GCCTTCCTGTTGACTGAGTTGCGATAATGTTTTCTTAATCCGCAATGCTGTAAGCCTAGCTGCTCCATTG
GCATACCAACATTCTCTCATAATTTTAGCCATTACTCTCAAGGCTTCACAGCTCTGCCATCTGTTTGGGA
TATTTGGCCTTAACTTCTGTTCACAAACAACTTTTCTCATTTCTTCAACTGATGGGTCAGAAGGTACAAG
ATCATAATAAGGCAGTTGGTAATCTTCATGAATTCCACCAATGGAACATCGTCGAGCAATTTCCCAGAAT
ACTAAGCCCATTGCATAGATGTCAGCACGTTTGAAGGATTCAAAATGTTTCATATTTATGGAATCATCGA
GAACTTCAGGGGCCATGTACCTTTTTGTTCCCACTCTGTGGTTTGGAGCAATATCAATGGTATCTGTGGC
TGAATCATGTCTTACTGCCAGTCCTAAGTCTGCAATACAGCAAGTTCCATTCTTCTTTACCAAGATATTC
TTTGATTTCAAATCTCTATGAGCAATGGCTGGCTTTCCTTGGGTACCAACAATCTCCATGTGAAGATGGG
CAAGACCGCTCGCCGTGGACAGAGCAAGTTTTATCATTCCTTCCACAGTAACTGTGTATCTGTTTAAGTA
ATCAAAAAGGGATCCATGCTCATGATAATCTGACACCAACCAGAGCTGAGTCCAAGTACCATTGTCTTTA
TTGTCTGCTGCTATAAATCCCAGGATGTTTT
